Addgene plasmid #43309: II-CCGG
Depositing lab: Chad Cowan & Kiran Musunuru. Depositing organization: Harvard University. Publication: A TALEN Genome-Editing System for Generating Human Stem Cell-Based Disease Models. Ding Q, Lee YK, Schaefer EA, Peters DT, Veres A, Kim K, Kuperwasser N, Motola DL, Meissner TB, Hendriks WT, Trevisan M, Gupta RM, Moisan A, Banks E, Friesen M, Schinzel RT, Xia F, Tang A, Xia Y, Figueroa E, Wann A, Ahfeldt T, Daheron L, Zhang F, Rubin LL, Peng LF, Chung RT, Musunuru K, Cowan CA. Cell Stem Cell. 2012 Dec 12. pii: S1934-5909(12)00645-5. doi: 10.1016/j.stem.2012.11.011. PubMed 23246482.
Backbone
  Vector backbone: pCRII-TOPO
  Backbone manufacturer: Invitrogen
  Backbone size w/o insert (bp): 3973
  Vector type: Bacterial Cloning
Growth in bacteria
  Bacterial resistance: Ampicillin and Kanamycin, 100 & 50 μg/mL
  Growth temperature: 37°C
  Growth strain: Top10
  Copy number: High Copy
Gene/Insert
  Gene/Insert name: II-CCGG
  Species: Synthetic
  Insert size (bp): 426
  Cloning method: TOPO Cloning
  Sequencing primers: 5′ T7; 3′ M13-rev
Terms and licenses: Academic/Nonprofit Terms; Industry Terms: Not Available to Industry
How to cite: II-CCGG was a gift from Chad Cowan & Kiran Musunuru (Addgene plasmid # 43309 ; http://n2t.net/addgene:43309 ; RRID:Addgene_43309)
