[The description below was written by a language model from this plasmid's Addgene catalogue record.]
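Description:
II-CCGG is a bacterial cloning plasmid built on the commercial pCRII-TOPO backbone (about 4.0 kb without insert), into which a 426 bp synthetic fragment was placed by TOPO cloning. It is a high-copy plasmid maintained in E. coli, and the record lists both ampicillin and kanamycin resistance, consistent with the dual-marker design of this backbone. The catalogue entry includes no feature table, so the replication origin and other backbone elements are not itemised. The listed sequencing primers, T7 on one side and M13 reverse on the other, indicate that the insert sits in the standard cloning site flanked by these priming sites. No promoter intended to express the insert is recorded, in keeping with the plasmid's classification as a cloning vector rather than an expression vector.

The record does not describe the insert beyond its name, size and synthetic origin. The associated publication reports a TALEN genome-editing system for generating human stem cell-based disease models. The name may therefore denote a pre-assembled block of TAL effector repeats specifying the four-base sequence CCGG, with the "II" prefix marking its position in an ordered assembly. An insert of this length would be roughly compatible with four repeat units. This reading is an inference from the name and context, not something stated in the entry. On that basis, the plasmid would serve as one member of a library of storage clones from which repeat modules are taken and joined into full-length TALEN DNA-binding arrays in a separate destination vector. It has no function of its own in mammalian cells.
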