>Addgene plasmid #43309 | II-CCGG | depositor partial sequence | sequence record 58574 | II-CCGG sequence 426 bps
CGTCTCGCTTAACCCCAGAGCAGGTCGTGGCGATCGCAAGCCACGACGGAGGAAAGCAAGCCTTGGAAAC
AGTACAGAGGCTGTTGCCTGTGCTGTGCCAAGCGCACGGACTCACCCCAGAGCAGGTCGTGGCGATCGCA
AGCCACGACGGAGGAAAGCAAGCCTTGGAAACAGTACAGAGGCTGTTGCCTGTGCTGTGCCAAGCGCACG
GCCTCACCCCAGAGCAGGTCGTGGCAATCGCGAGCAATAACGGCGGAAAACAGGCTTTGGAAACGGTGCA
GAGGCTCCTTCCAGTGCTGTGCCAAGCGCACGGATTAACCCCAGAGCAGGTCGTGGCAATCGCGAGCAAT
AACGGCGGAAAACAGGCTTTGGAAACGGTGCAGAGGCTCCTTCCAGTGCTGTGCCAAGCGCACGGGCTCA
GAGACG
