>Addgene plasmid #43309 | II-CCGG | addgene partial sequence | sequence record 61886 | M13-F20 5'-TGTAAAACGACGGCCAGT-3'
GCGAATTGGGCCCTCTAGATGCATGCTCGAGCGGCCGCCAGTGTGATGGATATCTGCAGAATTCGCCCTT
AGTATCTTTCCTGTGCCCACGTCTCTGAGCCCGTGCGCTTGGCACAGCACTGGAAGGAGCCTCTGCACCG
TTTCCAAAGCCTGTTTTCCGCCGTTATTGCTCGCGATTGCCACGACCTGCTCTGGGGTTAATCCGTGCGC
TTGGCACAGCACTGGAAGGAGCCTCTGCACCGTTTCCAAAGCCTGTTTTCCGCCGTTATTGCTCGCGATT
GCCACGACCTGCTCTGGGGTGAGGCCGTGCGCTTGGCACAGCACAGGCAACAGCCTCTGTACTGTTTCCA
AGGCTTGCTTTCCTCCGTCGTGGCTTGCGATCGCCACGACCTGCTCTGGGGTGAGTCCGTGCGCTTGGCA
CAGCACAGGCAACAGCCTCTGTACTGTTTCCAAGGCTTGCTTTCCTCCGTCGTGGCTTGCGATCGCCACG
ACCTGCTCTGGGGTTAAGCGAGACGCGCTAGGACGGCATCTATATAAGGGCGAATTCCAGCACACTGGCG
GCCGTTACTAGTGGATCCGAGCTCGGTACCAAGCTTGGCGTAATCATGGTCATAGCTGTTTCCTGTGTGA
AATTGTTATCCGCTCACAATTCCACACAACATACGAGCCGGAAGCATAAAGTGTAAAGCCTGGGGTGCCT
AATGAGTGAGCTAACTCACATTAATTGCGTTGCGCTCACTGCCCGCTTTCCAGTCGGGAAACCTGTCGTG
CCAGCTGCATTAATGAATCGGCCAACGCGCGGGGAGAGGCGGTTTGCGTATTGGGCGCTCTTCCGCTTCC
TCGCTCACTGACTCGCTGCGCTCGGTCGTT
